Addgene plasmid #46296: pCAG_GPHN.FingR-eGFP-CCR5TC
Depositing lab: Don Arnold. Depositing organization: University of Southern California. Publication: Recombinant probes for visualizing endogenous synaptic proteins in living neurons. Gross GG, Junge JA, Mora RJ, Kwon HB, Olson CA, Takahashi TT, Liman ER, Ellis-Davies GC, McGee AW, Sabatini BL, Roberts RW, Arnold DB. Neuron. 2013 Jun 19;78(6):971-85. doi: 10.1016/j.neuron.2013.04.017. PubMed 23791193.
Backbone
  Vector backbone: pCAG
  Backbone size w/o insert (bp): 4113
  Total vector size (bp): 7483
  Modifications to backbone: DNA binding site to CCR5 left-handed zinc finger (GTCATCCTCATC) inserted upstream of the CAG promoter.
  Vector type: Mammalian Expression
Growth in bacteria
  Bacterial resistance: Ampicillin, 100 μg/mL
  Growth temperature: 37°C
  Growth strain: DH5alpha
  Copy number: Low Copy
Gene/Insert
  Gene/Insert name: GPHN.FingR-eGFP-CCR5TC
  Species: H. sapiens (human), Synthetic
  Insert size (bp): 1599
  Entrez Gene: GPHN (a.k.a. GEPH, GPH, GPHRYN, HKPX1, MOCODC)
  Promoter: CAG
  Cloning method: Restriction Enzyme; 5′ cloning site XmaI (not destroyed); 3′ cloning site BsrGI (not destroyed)
  Sequencing primers: 5′ TCCTACAGCTCCTGG; 3′ CCCAGTTTCTATGTGGTCT
Terms and licenses: Academic/Nonprofit Terms; Industry Terms: Not Available to Industry
How to cite: pCAG_GPHN.FingR-eGFP-CCR5TC was a gift from Don Arnold (Addgene plasmid # 46296 ; http://n2t.net/addgene:46296 ; RRID:Addgene_46296)
