[The description below was written by a language model from this plasmid's Addgene catalogue record, the feature table of its GenBank file and pLannotate feature annotations shown in this document.]
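Description:
pCAG_GPHN.FingR-eGFP-CCR5TC is a mammalian expression plasmid built on the pCAG backbone that encodes a self-regulating fluorescent probe for the inhibitory postsynaptic scaffold protein gephyrin (GPHN). It is propagated in E. coli through a ColE1/pUC-type origin with ampicillin selection (AmpR under its own bla promoter). The catalogue lists it as low copy, although the annotated origin is of the high-copy type. An SV40 origin and leftover lac regulatory fragments from the backbone are also present.

Expression is driven by the CAG promoter, made up of the CMV immediate-early enhancer, the chicken β-actin promoter and a chimeric intron. The open reading frame begins with a fibronectin-derived segment, which corresponds to the FingR binding scaffold, a synthetic intrabody-like domain directed against gephyrin. A short FLAG-like fragment follows, then EGFP, then the CCR5TC zinc-finger domain taken from the left-handed CCR5 zinc-finger nuclease. Next comes a fragment matching human ZNF720, which may be a KRAB-type repressor module, though the record does not state its function. Downstream lie a second chimeric intron, a WPRE to enhance transcript expression, and bGH and rabbit β-globin polyadenylation signals.

A binding site for the CCR5TC zinc finger sits just upstream of the CMV enhancer. This site is described in the backbone modifications and annotated in the partial 833 bp GenBank record, which covers only the AmpR promoter-to-enhancer junction. The arrangement suggests a feedback loop in which probe not bound to gephyrin can return to the promoter and reduce its own transcription, limiting background fluorescence. The associated publication concerns visualizing endogenous synaptic proteins in living neurons. The annotated sequence is 7,497 nt, slightly longer than the 7,483 bp listed in the catalogue.
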