Features (pLannotate 1.2.2; 28 found; start..end, strand, type, name):
      4..22      +  enhancer       CMV enhancer (fragment): human cytomegalovirus immediate early enhancer
     39..418     +  enhancer       CMV enhancer: human cytomegalovirus immediate early enhancer
    421..696     +  promoter       chicken β-actin promoter: No description available
    697..1708    +  intron         chimeric intron: chimera between introns from chicken β-actin and rabbit β-globin
   1706..1762    +  CDS            HBB (fragment): HBB_LEPEU - Experimental evidence at protein level: Swiss-Prot protein existence level 1. Involved in oxygen transport from the lung to the various peripheral tissues. From Lepus europaeus (European hare).
   1762..1781    +  misc_feature   MCS (fragment): multiple cloning site
   1783..1995    +  CDS            FINC_PLEWA (fragment): Experimental evidence at transcript level: Swiss-Prot protein existence level 2. Fibronectins bind cell surfaces and various compounds including collagen, fibrin, heparin, DNA, and actin. Fibronectins are involved in cell adhesion, cell motility, opsonization, wound healing, and maintenance of cell shape. May be involved in osteoblast compaction (By similarity). From Pleurodeles waltl (Iberian ribbed newt).
   2056..2080    +  CDS            3xFLAG (fragment): three tandem FLAG® epitope tags
   2101..2811    +  CDS            EGFP: EGFP is a basic (constitutively fluorescent) green fluorescent protein published in 1996, derived from Aequorea victoria. It is reported to be a rapidly-maturing weak dimer with moderate acid sensitivity.
   2857..3198    +  CDS            CCR5TC: zinc-finger domain from the CCR5-224 (+) zinc-finger nuclease that recognizes the left half-site target sequence in the human CCR5 gene (Perez et al., 2008; Gross et al., 2013)
   3256..3372    +  CDS            ZNF720 (fragment): ZN720_HUMAN - Experimental evidence at protein level: Swiss-Prot protein existence level 1. From Homo sapiens (Human).
   3421..3553    +  intron         chimeric intron: chimera between introns from human β-globin and immunoglobulin heavy chain genes
   3562..4150    +  misc_feature   WPRE: woodchuck hepatitis virus posttranscriptional regulatory element
   4154..4170    +  misc_feature   MCS (fragment): pUC18/19 multiple cloning site
   4183..4294    +  polyA_signal   bGH poly(A) signal: bovine growth hormone polyadenylation signal
   4444..4515    +  CDS            HBB (fragment): HBB_PONPY - Experimental evidence at transcript level: Swiss-Prot protein existence level 2. Involved in oxygen transport from the lung to the various peripheral tissues. From Pongo pygmaeus (Bornean orangutan).
   4586..4641    +  polyA_signal   β-globin poly(A) signal: rabbit β-globin polyadenylation signal (Gil and Proudfoot, 1987)
   5024..5040    -  protein_bind   lac operator: The lac repressor binds to the lac operator to inhibit transcription in E. coli. This inhibition can be relieved by adding lactose or isopropyl-β-D-thiogalactopyranoside (IPTG). lac repressor encoded by lacI
   5048..5078    -  promoter       lac promoter: promoter for the E. coli lac operon
   5093..5114    -  protein_bind   CAP binding site: CAP binding activates transcription in the presence of cAMP. E. coli catabolite activator protein
   5127..5166    -  CDS            lacI (fragment): lac repressor; lacI; The lac repressor binds to the lac operator to inhibit transcription in E. coli. This inhibition can be relieved by adding lactose or isopropyl-β-D-thiogalactopyranoside (IPTG).
   5173..5195    +  promoter       SV40 promoter (fragment): SV40 enhancer and early promoter
   5219..5354    +  rep_origin     SV40 ori: SV40 origin of replication
   5374..5508    +  polyA_signal   SV40 poly(A) signal: SV40 polyadenylation signal
   5510..5564    -  CDS            lacI (fragment): lac repressor; lacI; The lac repressor binds to the lac operator to inhibit transcription in E. coli. This inhibition can be relieved by adding lactose or isopropyl-β-D-thiogalactopyranoside (IPTG).
   5747..6335    -  rep_origin     ori: high-copy-number ColE1/pMB1/pBR322/pUC origin of replication
   6506..7366    -  CDS            AmpR: β-lactamase; bla; confers resistance to ampicillin, carbenicillin, and related antibiotics
   7367..7471    -  promoter       AmpR promoter: bla
>Addgene plasmid #46296 | pCAG_GPHN.FingR-eGFP-CCR5TC | depositor full sequence | sequence record 65197 | pCAG_GPHN.FingR-eGFP-CCR5TC sequence 7497 bps
GTCGACATTGATTATTGACTAGAGTCATCCTCATCGTCGACATTGATTATTGACTAGTTATTAATAGTAA
TCAATTACGGGGTCATTAGTTCATAGCCCATATATGGAGTTCCGCGTTACATAACTTACGGTAAATGGCC
CGCCTGGCTGACCGCCCAACGACCCCCGCCCATTGACGTCAATAATGACGTATGTTCCCATAGTAACGCC
AATAGGGACTTTCCATTGACGTCAATGGGTGGACTATTTACGGTAAACTGCCCACTTGGCAGTACATCAA
GTGTATCATATGCCAAGTACGCCCCCTATTGACGTCAATGACGGTAAATGGCCCGCCTGGCATTATGCCC
AGTACATGACCTTATGGGACTTTCCTACTTGGCAGTACATCTACGTATTAGTCATCGCTATTACCATGGG
TCGAGGTGAGCCCCACGTTCTGCTTCACTCTCCCCATCTCCCCCCCCTCCCCACCCCCAATTTTGTATTT
ATTTATTTTTTAATTATTTTGTGCAGCGATGGGGGCGGGGGGGGGGGGGGCGCGCGCCAGGCGGGGCGGG
GCGGGGGCGAGGGCGGGGCGGGGCGAGGCGGAGAGGTGCGGCGGCAGCCAATCAGAGCGGCGCGCTCCGA
AAGTTTCCTTTTATGGCGAGGCGGCGGCGGCGGCGGCCCTATAAAAAGCGAAGCGCGCGGCGGGCGGGAG
TCGCTGCGTTGCCTTCGCCCCGTGCCCCGCTCCGCGCCGCCTCGCGCCGCCCGCCCCGGCTCTGACTGAC
CGCGTTACTCCCACAGGTGAGCGGGCGGGACGGCCCTTCTCCTCCGGGCTGTAATTAGCGCTTGGTTTAA
TGACGGCTCGTTTCTTTTCTGTGGCTGCGTGAAAGCCTTAAAGGGCTCCGGGAGGGCCCTTTGTGCGGGG
GGGAGCGGCTCGGGGGGTGCGTGCGTGTGTGTGTGCGTGGGGAGCGCCGCGTGCGGCCCGCGCTGCCCGG
CGGCTGTGAGCGCTGCGGGCGCGGCGCGGGGCTTTGTGCGCTCCGCGTGTGCGCGAGGGGAGCGCGGCCG
GGGGCGGTGCCCCGCGGTGCGGGGGGGCTGCGAGGGGAACAAAGGCTGCGTGCGGGGTGTGTGCGTGGGG
GGGTGAGCAGGGGGTGTGGGCGCGGCGGTCGGGCTGTAACCCCCCCCTGCACCCCCCTCCCCGAGTTGCT
GAGCACGGCCCGGCTTCGGGTGCGGGGCTCCGTGCGGGGCGTGGCGCGGGGCTCGCCGTGCCGGGCGGGG
GGTGGCGGCAGGTGGGGGTGCCGGGCGGGGCGGGGCCGCCTCGGGCCGGGGAGGGCTCGGGGGAGGGGCG
CGGCGGCCCCGGAGCGCCGGCGGCTGTCGAGGCGCGGCGAGCCGCAGCCATTGCCTTTTATGGTAATCGT
GCGAGAGGGCGCAGGGACTTCCTTTGTCCCAAATCTGTGCGGAGCCGAAATCTGGGAGGCGCCGCCGCAC
CCCCTCTAGCGGGCGCGGGGCGAAGCGGTGCGGCGCCGGCAGGAAGGAAATGGGCGGGGAGGGCCTTCGT
GCGTCGCCGCGCCGCCGTCCCCTTCTCCCTCTCCAGCCTCGGGGCTGTCCGCGGGGGGACGGCTGCCTTC
GGGGGGGACGGGGCAGGGCGGGGTTCGGCTTCTGGCGTGTGACCGGCGGCTCTAGAGCCTCTGCTAACCA
TGTTCATGCCTTCTTCTTTTTCCTACAGCTCCTGGGCAACGTGCTGGTTATTGTGCTGTCTCATCATTTT
GGCAAAGAATTCGGTACCGCGGGCCCGGGATTACAATGCTCGAAGTCAAGGAAGCATCACCAACCAGCAT
CCAGATCAGCTGGGGCAAGTACAAGGTCATGGTTCGCTACTACCGCATCACCTACGGTGAAACTGGTGGC
AATAGCCCTGTCCAGGAATTCACCGTGCCTGGCAGCAAGTCCACTGCTACCATCAGCAGCCTGAAACCTG
GTGTCGACTATACCATCACGGTGTACGCCGTCACGATCGACCACTGGAACTACCAGGACCCGATCCCGAT
CTCCATCAACTACCGCACCGGATCCGATTACAAGGATGACGACGATAAGGGTAGCGGCTCCAGATCTGGG
GTGAGCAAGGGCGAGGAGCTGTTCACCGGGGTGGTGCCCATCCTGGTCGAGCTGGACGGCGACGTAAACG
GCCACAAGTTCAGCGTGTCCGGCGAGGGCGAGGGCGATGCCACCTACGGCAAGCTGACCCTGAAGTTCAT
CTGCACCACCGGCAAGCTGCCCGTGCCCTGGCCCACCCTCGTGACCACCCTGACCTACGGCGTGCAGTGC
TTCAGCCGCTACCCCGACCACATGAAGCAGCACGACTTCTTCAAGTCCGCCATGCCCGAAGGCTACGTCC
AGGAGCGCACCATCTTCTTCAAGGACGACGGCAACTACAAGACCCGCGCCGAGGTGAAGTTCGAGGGCGA
CACCCTGGTGAACCGCATCGAGCTGAAGGGCATCGACTTCAAGGAGGACGGCAACATCCTGGGGCACAAG
CTGGAGTACAACTACAACAGCCACAACGTCTATATCATGGCCGACAAGCAGAAGAACGGCATCAAGGTGA
ACTTCAAGATCCGCCACAACATCGAGGACGGCAGCGTGCAGCTCGCCGACCACTACCAGCAGAACACCCC
CATCGGCGACGGCCCCGTGCTGCTGCCCGACAACCACTACCTGAGCACCCAGTCCGCCCTGAGCAAAGAC
CCCAACGAGAAGCGCGATCACATGGTCCTGCTGGAGTTCGTGACCGCCGCCGGGATCACTCTCGGCATGG
ACGAGCTGTACTCTAGGGGAGCTGGCGCTGGAGCGGGTGCAGGGGCTGGCTCTAGATTCCAGTGCCGGAT
CTGCATGCGGAACTTCAGCGACCGGTCCAACCTGAGCAGGCACATCAGAACCCACACCGGAGAAAAGCCC
TTCGCCTGCGACATTTGCGGCCGGAAGTTCGCCATCAGCAGCAACCTGAACAGCCACACCAAGATCCACA
CTGGCAGCCAGAAACCTTTCCAGTGCAGAATTTGTATGAGAAACTTTAGCAGAAGCGACAACCTGGCCAG
ACACATCCGGACACATACTGGTGAAAAACCTTTTGCCTGTGATATCTGTGGCAGAAAGTTTGCCACCTCC
GGCAATCTGACCCGGCACACAAAGATTCACCTGCGGGGCAGCCAGCTATCGATTGTCGACGCTCCTGAAC
AACGTGAAGGTGCTTCTCAAGTTTCTGTTTCTGTTACTTTTGAAGATGTTGCTGTTCTTTTTACTCGTGA
TGAATGGAAAAAACTTGATCTTTCTCAACGTTCTCTTTATCGTGAAGTTATGCTTGAAAATTATTCTAAT
CTTGCTTCTATGGCTTAAACGCGTTGTACAAGTAAAGCGGCCCCGGACTCGAGGCCGCAGGTAAGTATCA
AGGTTACAAGACAGGTTTAAGGAGACCAATAGAAACTGGGCTTGTCGAGACAGAGAAGACTCTTGCGTTT
CTGATAGGCACCTATTGGTCTTACTGACATCCACTTTGCCTTTCTCTCCACAGGTGTCGACAATCAACCT
CTGGATTACAAAATTTGTGAAAGATTGACTGGTATTCTTAACTATGTTGCTCCTTTTACGCTATGTGGAT
ACGCTGCTTTAATGCCTTTGTATCATGCTATTGCTTCCCGTATGGCTTTCATTTTCTCCTCCTTGTATAA
ATCCTGGTTGCTGTCTCTTTATGAGGAGTTGTGGCCCGTTGTCAGGCAACGTGGCGTGGTGTGCACTGTG
TTTGCTGACGCAACCCCCACTGGTTGGGGCATTGCCACCACCTGTCAGCTCCTTTCCGGGACTTTCGCTT
TCCCCCTCCCTATTGCCACGGCGGAACTCATCGCCGCCTGCCTTGCCCGCTGCTGGACAGGGGCTCGGCT
GTTGGGCACTGACAATTCCGTGGTGTTGTCGGGGAAGCTGACGTCCTTTCCATGGCTGCTCGCCTGTGTT
GCCACCTGGATTCTGCGCGGGACGTCCTTCTGCTACGTCCCTTCGGCCCTCAATCCAGCGGACCTTCCTT
CCCGCGGCCTGCTGCCGGCTCTGCGGCCTCTTCCGCGTCTTCGCCTTCGCCCTCAGACGAGTCGGATCTC
CCTTTGGGCCGCCTCCCCGCCTGGAATTCGAGCTCGGTACGATCAGCCTCGACTGTGCCTTCTAGTTGCC
AGCCATCTGTTGTTTGCCCCTCCCCCGTGCCTTCCTTGACCCTGGAAGGTGCCACTCCCACTGTCCTTTC
CTAATAAAATGAGGAAATTGCATCGCATTGTCTGAGTAGGTGTCATTCTATTCTGGGGGGTGGGGTGGGG
CAGGACAGCAAGGGGGAGGATTGGGAAGACAATAGCAGGCCAGCTTTTGTTCCCTTTAGGGTTAATTGCG
CGCTTGGCGCTAATCATGGTCATAGCTGTTTCCACTCCTCAGGTGCAGGCTGCCTATCAGAAGGTGGTGG
CTGGTGTGGCCAATGCCCTGGCTCACAAATACCACTGAGATCGTTTTCCCTCTGCCAAAAATTATGGGGA
CATCATGAAGCCCCTTGAGCATCTGACTTCTGGCTAATAAAGGAAATTTATTTTCATTGCAATAGTGTGT
TGGAATTTTTTGTGTCTCTCACTCGGAAGGACATATGGGAGGGCAAATCATTTAAAACATCAGAATGAGT
ATTTGGTTTAGAGTTTGGCAACATATGCCATATGCTGGCTGCCATGAACAAAGGTGGCTATAAAGAGGTC
ATCAGTATATGAAACAGCCCCCTGCTGTCCATTCCTTATTCCATAGAAAAGCCTTGACTTGAGGTTAGAT
TTTTTTTTATATTTTGTTTGTGTTATTTTTTTCTTTAACATCCCTAAAATTTTCCTTACATGTTTTACTA
GCCAGATTTTTCCTCCTCTCCTGACTACTCCCAGTCATAGCTGTCCCTCTTCTCTTATGAAGATCCCTCG
ACCTGCAGCCCAAGCTTGGCGTAATCATGGTCATAGCTGTTTCCTGTGTGAAATTGTTATCCGCTCACAA
TTCCACACAACATACGAGCCGGAAGCATAAAGTGTAAAGCCTGGGGTGCCTAATGAGTGAGCTAACTCAC
ATTAATTGCGTTGCGCTCACTGCCCGCTTTCCAGTCGGGAAACCTGTCGTGCCAGCGGATCCGCATCTCA
ATTAGTCAGCAACCATAGTCCCGCCCCTAACTCCGCCCATCCCGCCCCTAACTCCGCCCAGTTCCGCCCA
TTCTCCGCCCCATGGCTGACTAATTTTTTTTATTTATGCAGAGGCCGAGGCCGCCTCGGCCTCTGAGCTA
TTCCAGAAGTAGTGAGGAGGCTTTTTTGGAGGCCTAGGCTTTTGCAAAAAGCTAACTTGTTTATTGCAGC
TTATAATGGTTACAAATAAAGCAATAGCATCACAAATTTCACAAATAAAGCATTTTTTTCACTGCATTCT
AGTTGTGGTTTGTCCAAACTCATCAATGTATCTTATCATGTCTGGATCCGCTGCATTAATGAATCGGCCA
ACGCGCGGGGAGAGGCGGTTTGCGTATTGGGCGCTCTTCCGCTTCCTCGCTCACTGACTCGCTGCGCTCG
GTCGTTCGGCTGCGGCGAGCGGTATCAGCTCACTCAAAGGCGGTAATACGGTTATCCACAGAATCAGGGG
ATAACGCAGGAAAGAACATGTGAGCAAAAGGCCAGCAAAAGGCCAGGAACCGTAAAAAGGCCGCGTTGCT
GGCGTTTTTCCATAGGCTCCGCCCCCCTGACGAGCATCACAAAAATCGACGCTCAAGTCAGAGGTGGCGA
AACCCGACAGGACTATAAAGATACCAGGCGTTTCCCCCTGGAAGCTCCCTCGTGCGCTCTCCTGTTCCGA
CCCTGCCGCTTACCGGATACCTGTCCGCCTTTCTCCCTTCGGGAAGCGTGGCGCTTTCTCAATGCTCACG
CTGTAGGTATCTCAGTTCGGTGTAGGTCGTTCGCTCCAAGCTGGGCTGTGTGCACGAACCCCCCGTTCAG
CCCGACCGCTGCGCCTTATCCGGTAACTATCGTCTTGAGTCCAACCCGGTAAGACACGACTTATCGCCAC
TGGCAGCAGCCACTGGTAACAGGATTAGCAGAGCGAGGTATGTAGGCGGTGCTACAGAGTTCTTGAAGTG
GTGGCCTAACTACGGCTACACTAGAAGGACAGTATTTGGTATCTGCGCTCTGCTGAAGCCAGTTACCTTC
GGAAAAAGAGTTGGTAGCTCTTGATCCGGCAAACAAACCACCGCTGGTAGCGGTGGTTTTTTTGTTTGCA
AGCAGCAGATTACGCGCAGAAAAAAAGGATCTCAAGAAGATCCTTTGATCTTTTCTACGGGGTCTGACGC
TCAGTGGAACGAAAACTCACGTTAAGGGATTTTGGTCATGAGATTATCAAAAAGGATCTTCACCTAGATC
CTTTTAAATTAAAAATGAAGTTTTAAATCAATCTAAAGTATATATGAGTAAACTTGGTCTGACAGTTACC
AATGCTTAATCAGTGAGGCACCTATCTCAGCGATCTGTCTATTTCGTTCATCCATAGTTGCCTGACTCCC
CGTCGTGTAGATAACTACGATACGGGAGGGCTTACCATCTGGCCCCAGTGCTGCAATGATACCGCGAGAC
CCACGCTCACCGGCTCCAGATTTATCAGCAATAAACCAGCCAGCCGGAAGGGCCGAGCGCAGAAGTGGTC
CTGCAACTTTATCCGCCTCCATCCAGTCTATTAATTGTTGCCGGGAAGCTAGAGTAAGTAGTTCGCCAGT
TAATAGTTTGCGCAACGTTGTTGCCATTGCTACAGGCATCGTGGTGTCACGCTCGTCGTTTGGTATGGCT
TCATTCAGCTCCGGTTCCCAACGATCAAGGCGAGTTACATGATCCCCCATGTTGTGCAAAAAAGCGGTTA
GCTCCTTCGGTCCTCCGATCGTTGTCAGAAGTAAGTTGGCCGCAGTGTTATCACTCATGGTTATGGCAGC
ACTGCATAATTCTCTTACTGTCATGCCATCCGTAAGATGCTTTTCTGTGACTGGTGAGTACTCAACCAAG
TCATTCTGAGAATAGTGTATGCGGCGACCGAGTTGCTCTTGCCCGGCGTCAATACGGGATAATACCGCGC
CACATAGCAGAACTTTAAAAGTGCTCATCATTGGAAAACGTTCTTCGGGGCGAAAACTCTCAAGGATCTT
ACCGCTGTTGAGATCCAGTTCGATGTAACCCACTCGTGCACCCAACTGATCTTCAGCATCTTTTACTTTC
ACCAGCGTTTCTGGGTGAGCAAAAACAGGAAGGCAAAATGCCGCAAAAAAGGGAATAAGGGCGACACGGA
AATGTTGAATACTCATACTCTTCCTTTTTCAATATTATTGAAGCATTTATCAGGGTTATTGTCTCATGAG
CGGATACATATTTGAATGTATTTAGAAAAATAAACAAATAGGGGTTCCGCGCACATTTCCCCGAAAAGTG
CCACCTG
