LOCUS       Exported 833 bp ds-DNA linear SYN 18-MAY-2021
DEFINITION  synthetic linear DNA
ACCESSION   .
VERSION     .
KEYWORDS    pCAG_GPHN.FingR-eGFP-CCR5TC
SOURCE      synthetic DNA construct
  ORGANISM  synthetic DNA construct
REFERENCE   1 (bases 1 to 833)
  AUTHORS   Gross GG, Junge JA, Mora RJ, Kwon HB, Olson CA, Takahashi TT, Liman
            ER, Ellis-Davies GC, McGee AW, Sabatini BL, Roberts RW, Arnold DB
  TITLE     Recombinant probes for visualizing endogenous synaptic proteins in
            living neurons.
  JOURNAL   Neuron. 2013 Jun 19;78(6):971-85. doi: 10.1016/j.neuron.2013.04.017.
  PUBMED    23791193
REFERENCE   2 (bases 1 to 833)
  AUTHORS   .
  TITLE     Direct Submission
  JOURNAL   Exported May 18, 2021 from SnapGene Server 1.1.58
            http://www.snapgene.com
FEATURES             Location/Qualifiers
     source          1..833
                     /organism="synthetic DNA construct"
                     /mol_type="other DNA"
     promoter        complement(199..303)
                     /gene="bla"
                     /label=AmpR promoter
     protein_bind    354..365
                     /label=ZF binding site
                     /bound_moiety="CCR5TC zinc-finger domain"
                     /note="target sequence for the CCR5TC zinc-finger domain
                     from the CCR5-224 (+) zinc-finger nuclease (Perez et al.,
                     2008; Gross et al., 2013)"
     enhancer        369..748
                     /label=CMV enhancer
                     /note="human cytomegalovirus immediate early enhancer"
ORIGIN
        1 cattggaaaa cgttcttcgg ggcgaaaact ctcaaggatc ttaccgctgt tgagatccag
       61 ttcgatgtaa cccactcgtg cacccaactg atcttcagca tcttttactt tcaccagcgt
      121 ttctgggtga gcaaaaacag gaaggcaaaa tgccgcaaaa aagggaataa gggcgacacg
      181 gaaatgttga atactcatac tcttcctttt tcaatattat tgaagcattt atcagggtta
      241 ttgtctcatg agcggataca tatttgaatg tatttagaaa aataaacaaa taggggttcc
      301 gcgcacattt ccccgaaaag tgccacctgg gtcgacattg attattgact agagtcatcc
      361 tcatcgtcga cattgattat tgactagtta ttaatagtaa tcaattacgg ggtcattagt
      421 tcatagccca tatatggagt tccgcgttac ataacttacg gtaaatggcc cgcctggctg
      481 accgcccaac gacccccgcc cattgacgtc aataatgacg tatgttccca tagtaacgcc
      541 aatagggact ttccattgac gtcaatgggt ggagtattta cggtaaactg cccacttggc
      601 agtacatcaa gtgtatcata tgccaagtac gccccctatt gacgtcaatg acggtaaatg
      661 gcccgcctgg cattatgccc agtacatgac cttatgggac tttcctactt ggcagtacat
      721 ctacgtatta gtcatcgcta ttaccatggg tcgaggtgag ccccacgttc tgcttcactc
      781 tccccatctc ccccccctcc ccacccccaa ttttgtattt atttattttt taa
//
