>Addgene plasmid #46296 | pCAG_GPHN.FingR-eGFP-CCR5TC | addgene partial sequence | sequence record 66544 | EGFP-N 5'-CGTCGCCGTCCAGCTCGACCAG-3'
GCTCCTCGCCCTTGCTCACCCCAGATCTGGAGCCGCTACCCTTATCGTCGTCATCCTTGTAATCGGATCC
GGTGCGGTAGTTGATGGAGATCGGGATCGGGTCCTGGTAGTTCCAGTGGTCGATCGTGACGGCGTACACC
GTGATGGTATAGTCGACACCAGGTTTCAGGCTGCTGATGGTAGCAGTGGACTTGCTGCCAGGCACGGTGA
ATTCCTGGACAGGGCTATTGCCACCAGTTTCACCGTAGGTGATGCGGTAGTAGCGAACCATGACCTTGTA
CTTGCCCCAGCTGATCTGGATGCTGGTTGGTGATGCTTCCTTGACTTCGAGCATTGTAATCCCGGGCCCG
CGGTACCGAATTCTTTGCCAAAATGATGAGACAGCACAATAACCAGCACGTTGCCCAGGAGCTGTAGGAA
AAAGAAGAAGGCATGAACATGGTTAGCAGAGGCTCTAGAGCCGCCGGTCACACGCCAGAAGCCGAACCCC
GCCCTGCCCCGTCCCCCCCGAAGGCAGCCGTCCCCCCGCGGACAGCCCCGAGGCTGGAGAGGGAGAAGGG
GACGGCGGCGCGGCGACGCACGAAGGCCCTCCCCGCCCATTTCCTTCCTGCCGGCGCCGCACCGCTTCGC
CCCGCGCCCGCTAGAGGGGGTGCGGCGGCGCCTCCCAGATTTCGGCTCCGCACAGATTTGGGACAAAGGA
AGTCCCTGCGCCCTC
