>Addgene plasmid #46296 | pCAG_GPHN.FingR-eGFP-CCR5TC | addgene partial sequence | sequence record 67428 | EGFP-C 5'-CATGGTCCTGCTGGAGTTCGTG-3'
GGACGAGCTGTACTCTAGGGGAGCTGGCGCTGGAGCGGGTGCAGGGGCTGGCTCTAGATTCCAGTGCCGG
ATCTGCATGCGGAACTTCAGCGACCGGTCCAACCTGAGCAGGCACATCAGAACCCACACCGGAGAAAAGC
CCTTCGCCTGCGACATTTGCGGCCGGAAGTTCGCCATCAGCAGCAACCTGAACAGCCACACCAAGATCCA
CACTGGCAGCCAGAAACCTTTCCAGTGCAGAATTTGTATGAGAAACTTTAGCAGAAGCGACAACCTGGCC
AGACACATCCGGACACATACTGGTGAAAAACCTTTTGCCTGTGATATCTGTGGCAGAAAGTTTGCCACCT
CCGGCAATCTGACCCGGCACACAAAGATTCACCTGCGGGGCAGCCAGCTATCGATTGTCGACGCTCCTGA
ACAACGTGAAGGTGCTTCTCAAGTTTCTGTTTCTGTTACTTTTGAAGATGTTGCTGTTCTTTTTACTCGT
GATGAATGGAAAAAACTTGATCTTTCTCAACGTTCTCTTTATCGTGAAGTTATGCTTGAAAATTATTCTA
ATCTTGCTTCTATGGCTTAAACGCGTTGTACAAGTAAAGCGGCCCCGGACTCGAGGCCGCAGGTAAGTAT
CAAGGTTACAAGACAGGTTTAAGGAGACCAATAGAAACTGGGCTTGTCGAGACAGAGAAGACTCTTGCGT
TTCTGATAGGCACCTATTGGTCTTACTGACATCCACTTTGCCTTTCTCTCCACAGGTGTCGACAATCAAC
CTCTGGATTACAAAATTTGTGAAAGATTGACTGGTATTCTTAACTATGTTGCTCCTTTTACGCTATGTGG
ATACGCTGC
