>Addgene plasmid #46296 | pCAG_GPHN.FingR-eGFP-CCR5TC | addgene partial sequence | sequence record 220264 | Addgene Partial NGS Result
GGGCTCGGGGGAGGGGCGCGGCGGCCCCCGGAGCGCCGGCGGCTGTCGAGGCGCGGCGAGCCGCAGCCAT
TGCCTTTTATGGTAATCGTGCGAGAGGGCGCAGGGACTTCCTTTGTCCCAAATCTGTGCGGAGCCGAAAT
CTGGGAGGCGCCGCCGCACCCCCTCTAGCGGGCGCGGGGCGAAGCGGTGCGGCGCCGGCAGGAAGGAAAT
GGGCGGGGAGGGCCTTCGTGCGTCGCCGCGCCGCCGTCCCCTTCTCCCTCTCCAGCCTCGGGGCTGTCCG
CGGGGGGACGGCTGCCTTCGGGGGGGACGGGGCAGGGCGGGGTTCGGCTTCTGGCGTGTGACCGGCGGCT
CTAGAGCCTCTGCTAACCATGTTCATGCCTTCTTCTTTTTCCTACAGCTCCTGGGCAACGTGCTGGTTAT
TGTGCTGTCTCATCATTTTGGCAAAGAATTCGGTACCGCGGGCCCGGGATTACAATGCTCGAAGTCAAGG
AAGCATCACCAACCAGCATCCAGATCAGCTGGGGCAAGTACAAGGTCATGGTTCGCTACTACCGCATCAC
CTACGGTGAAACTGGTGGCAATAGCCCTGTCCAGGAATTCACCGTGCCTGGCAGCAAGTCCACTGCTACC
ATCAGCAGCCTGAAACCTGGTGTCGACTATACCATCACGGTGTACGCCGTCACGATCGACCACTGGAACT
ACCAGGACCCGATCCCGATCTCCATCAACTACCGCACCGGATCCGATTACAAGGATGACGACGATAAGGG
TAGCGGCTCCAGATCTGGGGTGAGCAAGGGCGAGGAGCTGTTCACCGGGGTGGTGCCCATCCTGGTCGAG
CTGGACGGCGACGTAAACGGCCACAAGTTCAGCGTGTCCGGCGAGGGCGAGGGCGATGCCACCTACGGCA
AGCTGACCCTGAAGTTCATCTGCACCACCGGCAAGCTGCCCGTGCCCTGGCCCACCCTCGTGACCACCCT
GACCTACGGCGTGCAGTGCTTCAGCCGCTACCCCGACCACATGAAGCAGCACGACTTCTTCAAGTCCGCC
ATGCCCGAAGGCTACGTCCAGGAGCGCACCATCTTCTTCAAGGACGACGGCAACTACAAGACCCGCGCCG
AGGTGAAGTTCGAGGGCGACACCCTGGTGAACCGCATCGAGCTGAAGGGCATCGACTTCAAGGAGGACGG
CAACATCCTGGGGCACAAGCTGGAGTACAACTACAACAGCCACAACGTCTATATCATGGCCGACAAGCAG
AAGAACGGCATCAAGGTGAACTTCAAGATCCGCCACAACATCGAGGACGGCAGCGTGCAGCTCGCCGACC
ACTACCAGCAGAACACCCCCATCGGCGACGGCCCCGTGCTGCTGCCCGACAACCACTACCTGAGCACCCA
GTCCGCCCTGAGCAAAGACCCCAACGAGAAGCGCGATCACATGGTCCTGCTGGAGTTCGTGACCGCCGCC
GGGATCACTCTCGGCATGGACGAGCTGTACTCTAGGGGAGCTGGCGCTGGAGCGGGTGCAGGGGCTGGCT
CTAGATTCCAGTGCCGGATCTGCATGCGGAACTTCAGCGACCGGTCCAACCTGAGCAGGCACATCAGAAC
CCACACCGGAGAAAAGCCCTTCGCCTGCGACATTTGCGGCCGGAAGTTCGCCATCAGCAGCAACCTGAAC
AGCCACACCAAGATCCACACTGGCAGCCAGAAACCTTTCCAGTGCAGAATTTGTATGAGAAACTTTAGCA
GAAGCGACAACCTGGCCAGACACATCCGGACACATACTGGTGAAAAACCTTTTGCCTGTGATATCTGTGG
CAGAAAGTTTGCCACCTCCGGCAATCTGACCCGGCACACAAAGATTCACCTGCGGGGCAGCCAGCTATCG
ATTGTCGACGCTCCTGAACAACGTGAAGGTGCTTCTCAAGTTTCTGTTTCTGTTACTTTTGAAGATGTTG
CTGTTCTTTTTACTCGTGATGAATGGAAAAAACTTGATCTTTCTCAACGTTCTCTTTATCGTGAAGTTAT
GCTTGAAAATTATTCTAATCTTGCTTCTATGGCTTAAACGCGTTGTACAAGTAAAGCGGCCCCGGACTCG
AGGCCGCAGGTAAGTATCAAGGTTACAAGACAGGTTTAAGGAGACCAATAGAAACTGGGCTTGTCGAGAC
AGAGAAGACTCTTGCGTTTCTGATAGGCACCTATTGGTCTTACTGACATCCACTTTGCCTTTCTCTCCAC
AGGTGTCGACAATCAACCTCTGGATTACAAAATTTGTGAAAGATTGACTGGTATTCTTAACTATGTTGCT
CCTTTTACGCTATGTGGATACGCTGCTTTAATGCCTTTGTATCATGCTATTGCTTCCCGTATGGCTTTCA
TTTTCTCCTCCTTGTATAAATCCTGGTTGCTGTCTCTTTATGAGGAGTTGTGGCCCGTTGTCAGGCAACG
TGGCGTGGTGTGCACTGTGTTTGCTGACGCAACCCCCACTGGTTGGGGCATTGCCACCACCTGTCAGCTC
CTTTCCGGGACTTTCGCTTTCCCCCTCCCTATTGCCACGGCGGAACTCATCGCCGCCTGCCTTGCCCGCT
GCTGGACAGGGGCTCGGCTGTTGGGCACTGACAATTCCGTGGTGTTGTCGGGGAAGCTGACGTCCTTTCC
ATGGCTGCTCGCCTGTGTTGCCACCTGGATTCTGCGCGGGACGTCCTTCTGCTACGTCCCTTCGGCCCTC
AATCCAGCGGACCTTCCTTCCCGCGGCCTGCTGCCGGCTCTGCGGCCTCTTCCGCGTCTTCGCCTTCGCC
CTCAGACGAGTCGGATCTCCCTTTGGGCCGCCTCCCCGCCTGGAATTCGAGCTCGGTACGATCAGCCTCG
ACTGTGCCTTCTAGTTGCCAGCCATCTGTTGTTTGCCCCTCCCCCGTGCCTTCCTTGACCCTGGAAGGTG
CCACTCCCACTGTCCTTTCCTAATAAAATGAGGAAATTGCATCGCATTGTCTGAGTAGGTGTCATTCTAT
TCTGGGGGGTGGGGTGGGGCAGGACAGCAAGGGGGAGGATTGGGAAGACAATAGCCCAGCTTTTGTTCCC
TTTAGTGAGGGTTAATTGCGCGCTTGGCGTAATCATGGTCATAGCYKAATTCACTCCTCAGGTGCAGGCT
GCCTATCAGAAGGTGGTGGCTGGTGTGGCCAATGCCCTGGCTCACAAATACCACTGAGATCGATCTTTTT
CCCTCTGCCAAAAATTATGGGGACATCATGAAGCCCCTTGAGCATCTGACTTCTGGCTAATAAAGGAAAT
TTATTTTCATTGCAATAGTGTGTTGGAATTTTTTGTGTCTCTCACTCGGAAGGACATATGGGAGGGCAAA
TCATTTAAAACATCAGAATGAGTATTTGGTTTAGAGTTTGGCAACATATGCCCATATGCTGGCTGCCATG
AACAAAGGTTGGCTATAAAGAGGTCATCAGTATATGAAACAGCCCCCTGCTGTCCATTCCTTATTCCATA
GAAAAGCCTTGACTTGAGGTTAGATTTTTTTTATATTTTGTTTTGTGTTATTTTTTTCTTTAACATCCCT
AAAATTTTCCTTACATGTTTTACTAGCCAGATTTTTCCTCCTCTCCTGACTACTCCCAGTCATAGCTGTC
CCTCTTCTCTTATGGAGATCCCTCGACCTGCAGCCCAAGCTTGGCGTAATCATGGTCATAGCTGTTTCCT
GTGTGAAATTGTTATCCGCTCACAATTCCACACAACATACGAGCCGGAAGCATAAAGTGTAAAGCCTGGG
GTGCCTAATGAGTGAGCTAACTCACATTAATTGCGTTGCGCTCACTGCCCGCTTTCCAGTCGGGAAACCT
GTCGTGCCAGCGGATCCGCATCTCAATTAGTCAGCAACCATAGTCCCGCCCCTAACTCCGCCCATCCCGC
CCCTAACTCCGCCCAGTTCCGCCCATTCTCCGCCCCATGGCTGACTAATTTTTTTTATTTATGCAGAGGC
CGAGGCCGCCTCGGCCTCTGAGCTATTCCAGAAGTAGTGAGGAGGCTTTTTTGGAGGCCTAGGCTTTTGC
AAAAAGCTAACTTGTTTATTGCAGCTTATAATGGTTACAAATAAAGCAATAGCATCACAAATTTCACAAA
TAAAGCATTTTTTTCACTGCATTCTAGTTGTGGTTTGTCCAAACTCATCAATGTATCTTATCATGTCTGG
ATCCGCTGCATTAATGAATCGGCCAACGCGCGGGGAGAGGCGGTTTGCGTATTGGGCGCTCTTCCGCTTC
CTCGCTCACTGACTCGCTGCGCTCGGTCGTTCGGCTGCGGCGAGCGGTATCAGCTCACTCAAAGGCGGTA
ATACGGTTATCCACAGAATCAGGGGATAACGCAGGAAAGAACATGTGAGCAAAAGGCCAGCAAAAGGCCA
GGAACCGTAAAAAGGCCGCGTTGCTGGCGTTTTTCCATAGGCTCCGCCCCCCTGACGAGCATCACAAAAA
TCGACGCTCAAGTCAGAGGTGGCGAAACCCGACAGGACTATAAAGATACCAGGCGTTTCCCCCTGGAAGC
TCCCTCGTGCGCTCTCCTGTTCCGACCCTGCCGCTTACCGGATACCTGTCCGCCTTTCTCCCTTCGGGAA
GCGTGGCGCTTTCTCATAGCTCACGCTGTAGGTATCTCAGTTCGGTGTAGGTCGTTCGCTCCAAGCTGGG
CTGTGTGCACGAACCCCCCGTTCAGCCCGACCGCTGCGCCTTATCCGGTAACTATCGTCTTGAGTCCAAC
CCGGTAAGACACGACTTATCGCCACTGGCAGCAGCCACTGGTAACAGGATTAGCAGAGCGAGGTATGTAG
GCGGTGCTACAGAGTTCTTGAAGTGGTGGCCTAACTACGGCTACACTAGAAGAACAGTATTTGGTATCTG
CGCTCTGCTGAAGCCAGTTACCTTCGGAAAAAGAGTTGGTAGCTCTTGATCCGGCAAACAAACCACCGCT
GGTAGCGGTGGTTTTTTTGTTTGCAAGCAGCAGATTACGCGCAGAAAAAAAGGATCTCAAGAAGATCCTT
TGATCTTTTCTACGGGGTCTGACGCTCAGTGGAACGAAAACTCACGTTAAGGGATTTTGGTCATGAGATT
ATCAAAAAGGATCTTCACCTAGATCCTTTTAAATTAAAAATGAAGTTTTAAATCAATCTAAAGTATATAT
GAGTAAACTTGGTCTGACAGTTACCAATGCTTAATCAGTGAGGCACCTATCTCAGCGATCTGTCTATTTC
GTTCATCCATAGTTGCCTGACTCCCCGTCGTGTAGATAACTACGATACGGGAGGGCTTACCATCTGGCCC
CAGTGCTGCAATGATACCGCGAGACCCACGCTCACCGGCTCCAGATTTATCAGCAATAAACCAGCCAGCC
GGAAGGGCCGAGCGCAGAAGTGGTCCTGCAACTTTATCCGCCTCCATCCAGTCTATTAATTGTTGCCGGG
AAGCTAGAGTAAGTAGTTCGCCAGTTAATAGTTTGCGCAACGTTGTTGCCATTGCTACAGGCATCGTGGT
GTCACGCTCGTCGTTTGGTATGGCTTCATTCAGCTCCGGTTCCCAACGATCAAGGCGAGTTACATGATCC
CCCATGTTGTGCAAAAAAGCGGTTAGCTCCTTCGGTCCTCCGATCGTTGTCAGAAGTAAGTTGGCCGCAG
TGTTATCACTCATGGTTATGGCAGCACTGCATAATTCTCTTACTGTCATGCCATCCGTAAGATGCTTTTC
TGTGACTGGTGAGTACTCAACCAAGTCATTCTGAGAATAGTGTATGCGGCGACCGAGTTGCTCTTGCCCG
GCGTCAATACGGGATAATACCGCGCCACATAGCAGAACTTTAAAAGTGCTCATCATTGGAAAACGTTCTT
CGGGGCGAAAACTCTCAAGGATCTTACCGCTGTTGAGATCCAGTTCGATGTAACCCACTCGTGCACCCAA
CTGATCTTCAGCATCTTTTACTTTCACCAGCGTTTCTGGGTGAGCAAAAACAGGAAGGCAAAATGCCGCA
AAAAAGGGAATAAGGGCGACACGGAAATGTTGAATACTCATACTCTTCCTTTTTCAATATTATTGAAGCA
TTTATCAGGGTTATTGTCTCATGAGCGGATACATATTTGAATGTATTTAGAAAAATAAACAAATAGGGGT
TCCGCGCACATTTCCCCGAAAAGTGCCACCTGGTCGACATTGATTATTGACTAGAGTCATCCTCATCGTC
GACATTGATTATTGACTAGTTATTAATAGTAATCAATTACGGGGTCATTAGTTCATAGCCCATATATGGA
GTTCCGCGTTACATAACTTACGGTAAATGGCCCGCCTGGCTGACCGCCCAACGACCCCCGCCCATTGACG
TCAATAATGACGTATGTTCCCATAGTAACGCCAATAGGGACTTTCCATTGACGTCAATGGGTGGAGTATT
TACGGTAAACTGCCCACTTGGCAGTACATCAAGTGTATCATATGCCAAGTACGCCCCCTATTGACGTCAA
TGACGGTAAATGGCCCGCCTGGCATTATGCCCAGTACATGACCTTATGGGACTTTCCTACTTGGCAGTAC
ATCTACGTATTAGTCATCGCTATTACCATGGTCGAGGTGAGCCCCACGTTCTGCTTCACTCTCCCCATCT
CCCCCCCCTCCCCACCCCCAATTTTGTATTTATTTATTTTTTAATTATTTTGTGCAGCGATGGGGGCGGG
GGGGGGGGGGGCGCGCGCC
